Addgene plasmid #233361: pCDNA5/FRT_CMV_NES-Kinprola_AMPK-mEGFP
Purpose: CMV driven expression of the AMPK activity recorder Kinprola_AMPK in mammalian cell lines fused to mEGFP
Depositing lab: Kai Johnsson. Publication: Molecular recording of cellular protein kinase activity with chemical labeling. Sun DE, Ng SW, Zheng Y, Xie S, Schwan N, Breuer P, Hoffmann DC, Michel J, Azorin DD, Boonekamp KE, Winkler F, Wick W, Boutros M, Li Y, Johnsson K. Nat Chem Biol. 2025 Jul 10. doi: 10.1038/s41589-025-01949-6. PubMed 40640555.
Backbone
  Vector backbone: pcDNA5/FRT
  Backbone size w/o insert (bp): 4999
  Vector type: Mammalian Expression
  Selectable markers: Hygromycin
Growth in bacteria
  Bacterial resistance: Ampicillin, 100 μg/mL
  Growth temperature: 37°C
  Growth strain: DH5alpha
  Copy number: High Copy
Gene/Insert
  Gene/Insert name: NES-Kinprola_AMPK-mEGFP
  Species: Synthetic
  Insert size (bp): 2283
  Promoter: CMV
  Tag / fusion protein: NES (N terminal on insert); mEGFP (C terminal on insert)
  Cloning method: Gibson Cloning
Terms and licenses: Academic/Nonprofit Terms; Industry Terms: Not Available to Industry
Depositor comments: Please visit https://doi.org/10.1101/2024.09.11.611894 for bioRxiv preprint.
How to cite: pCDNA5/FRT_CMV_NES-Kinprola_AMPK-mEGFP was a gift from Kai Johnsson (Addgene plasmid # 233361 ; http://n2t.net/addgene:233361 ; RRID:Addgene_233361)
