[The description below was written by a language model from this plasmid's Addgene catalogue record and pLannotate feature annotations shown in this document.]
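Description:
pCDNA5/FRT_CMV_NES-Kinprola_AMPK-mEGFP is a 7,283 nt mammalian expression plasmid built on the pcDNA5/FRT backbone. It is maintained in E. coli through a high-copy ColE1/pUC-type origin and an ampicillin resistance gene (β-lactamase with its own promoter). The backbone also carries an FRT site placed directly upstream of a hygromycin resistance coding sequence followed by an SV40 polyadenylation signal. No complete promoter is annotated in front of HygR, which fits the usual design of this backbone: Flp recombinase inserts the plasmid at a genomic FRT site in a suitable host cell line, and that insertion places the marker under a resident promoter. Hygromycin can then be used to select stable, single-site integrants. The plasmid can equally be used for transient transfection.

The payload is a synthetic 2,283 bp open reading frame, inserted by Gibson cloning, driven by the CMV immediate-early enhancer and promoter and terminated by the bGH polyadenylation signal. A T7 promoter lies between the CMV promoter and the insert. The encoded protein is Kinprola_AMPK, a recorder of AMPK kinase activity, with an N-terminal nuclear export signal that should keep it cytosolic and a C-terminal monomeric EGFP for visualising expression and localisation. The annotation detects two HaloTag fragments followed by two segments matching yeast RAD53, suggesting a split or rearranged HaloTag coupled to a RAD53-derived module. The record does not describe the sensing mechanism in detail, though the associated work concerns recording kinase activity by chemical labelling, consistent with HaloTag's covalent reaction with chloroalkane ligands. Short hits to an HIV-1 LTR, ble, lacI and the SV40 promoter are partial matches and probably not functional elements.
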