Features (pLannotate 1.2.2; 24 found; start..end, strand, type, name):
     28..80      -  misc_feature   bom (fragment): basis of mobility region from pBR322
    235..614     +  enhancer       CMV enhancer: human cytomegalovirus immediate early enhancer
    615..818     +  promoter       CMV promoter: human cytomegalovirus (CMV) immediate early promoter
    814..847     +  LTR            5' LTR (truncated) (fragment): truncated 5' long terminal repeat (LTR) from HIV-1
    863..881     +  promoter       T7 promoter: promoter for bacteriophage T7 RNA polymerase
    980..1399    +  CDS            HaloTag® (fragment): modified bacterial dehalogenase that forms covalent bonds with chloroalkane derivatives
   1445..1858    +  CDS            HaloTag® (fragment): modified bacterial dehalogenase that forms covalent bonds with chloroalkane derivatives
   2000..2269    +  CDS            RAD53 (fragment): RAD53_YEAST - Also known as MEC2, SAD1, SPK1. Experimental evidence at protein level: Swiss-Prot protein existence level 1. Controls S-phase checkpoint as well as G1 and G2 DNA damage checkpoints. Phosphorylates proteins on serine, threonine, and tyrosine. Prevents entry into anaphase and mitotic exit after DNA damage via regulation of the Polo kinase CDC5. Seems to be involved in the phosphorylation of RPH1. From Saccharomyces cerevisiae (strain ATCC 204508 / S288c) (Baker's yeast).
   2285..2437    +  CDS            RAD53 (fragment): RAD53_YEAST - Also known as MEC2, SAD1, SPK1. Experimental evidence at protein level: Swiss-Prot protein existence level 1. Controls S-phase checkpoint as well as G1 and G2 DNA damage checkpoints. Phosphorylates proteins on serine, threonine, and tyrosine. Prevents entry into anaphase and mitotic exit after DNA damage via regulation of the Polo kinase CDC5. Seems to be involved in the phosphorylation of RPH1. From Saccharomyces cerevisiae (strain ATCC 204508 / S288c) (Baker's yeast).
   2483..3199    +  CDS            mEGFP: mEGFP is a basic (constitutively fluorescent) green fluorescent protein published in 2002, derived from Aequorea victoria. It has moderate acid sensitivity.
   3240..3464    +  polyA_signal   bGH poly(A) signal: bovine growth hormone polyadenylation signal
   3468..3489    +  promoter       SV40 promoter (fragment): SV40 enhancer and early promoter
   3510..3743    +  rep_origin     f1 ori (fragment) (sequence partly withheld): f1 bacteriophage origin of replication; arrow indicates direction of (+) strand synthesis
   3748..3795    +  protein_bind   FRT: FLP-mediated recombination occurs in the 8-bp core sequence TCTAGAAA (Turan and Bode, 2011). FLP recombinase from the Saccharomyces cerevisiae 2μ plasmid
   3803..4825    +  CDS            HygR: aminoglycoside phosphotransferase from E. coli; aph(4)-Ia; confers resistance to hygromycin
   4835..4960    +  CDS            ble (fragment): BLE_KLEPN - Experimental evidence at protein level: Swiss-Prot protein existence level 1. Binding protein with a strong affinity to the bleomycin family of antibiotics. Binds to CL990; an antimitotic-antibiotic compound. From Klebsiella pneumoniae.
   4955..5076    +  polyA_signal   SV40 poly(A) signal: SV40 polyadenylation signal
   5149..5165    -  protein_bind   lac operator: The lac repressor binds to the lac operator to inhibit transcription in E. coli. This inhibition can be relieved by adding lactose or isopropyl-β-D-thiogalactopyranoside (IPTG). lac repressor encoded by lacI
   5173..5203    -  promoter       lac promoter: promoter for the E. coli lac operon
   5218..5239    -  protein_bind   CAP binding site: CAP binding activates transcription in the presence of cAMP. E. coli catabolite activator protein
   5252..5344    -  CDS            lacI (fragment): lac repressor; lacI; The lac repressor binds to the lac operator to inhibit transcription in E. coli. This inhibition can be relieved by adding lactose or isopropyl-β-D-thiogalactopyranoside (IPTG).
   5527..6116    -  rep_origin     ori: high-copy-number ColE1/pMB1/pBR322/pUC origin of replication
   6287..7147    -  CDS            AmpR: β-lactamase; bla; confers resistance to ampicillin, carbenicillin, and related antibiotics
   7148..7252    -  promoter       AmpR promoter: bla
>Addgene plasmid #233361 | pCDNA5/FRT_CMV_NES-Kinprola_AMPK-mEGFP | addgene full sequence | sequence record 466622 | Addgene NGS Result
GACGGATCGGGAGATCTCCCGATCCCCTATGGTGCACTCTCAGTACAATCTGCTCTGATGCCGCATAGTT
AAGCCAGTATCTGCTCCCTGCTTGTGTGTTGGAGGTCGCTGAGTAGTGCGCGAGCAAAATTTAAGCTACA
ACAAGGCAAGGCTTGACCGACAATTGCATGAAGAATCTGCTTAGGGTTAGGCGTTTTGCGCTGCTTCGCG
ATGTACGGGCCAGATATACGCGTTGACATTGATTATTGACTAGTTATTAATAGTAATCAATTACGGGGTC
ATTAGTTCATAGCCCATATATGGAGTTCCGCGTTACATAACTTACGGTAAATGGCCCGCCTGGCTGACCG
CCCAACGACCCCCGCCCATTGACGTCAATAATGACGTATGTTCCCATAGTAACGCCAATAGGGACTTTCC
ATTGACGTCAATGGGTGGAGTATTTACGGTAAACTGCCCACTTGGCAGTACATCAAGTGTATCATATGCC
AAGTACGCCCCCTATTGACGTCAATGACGGTAAATGGCCCGCCTGGCATTATGCCCAGTACATGACCTTA
TGGGACTTTCCTACTTGGCAGTACATCTACGTATTAGTCATCGCTATTACCATGGTGATGCGGTTTTGGC
AGTACATCAATGGGCGTGGATAGCGGTTTGACTCACGGGGATTTCCAAGTCTCCACCCCATTGACGTCAA
TGGGAGTTTGTTTTGGCACCAAAATCAACGGGACTTTCCAAAATGTCGTAACAACTCCGCCCCATTGACG
CAAATGGGCGGTAGGCGTGTACGGTGGGAGGTCTATATAAGCAGAGCTCTCTGGCTAACTAGAGAACCCA
CTGCTTACTGGCTTATCGAAATTAATACGACTCACTATAGGGAGACCCAAGCTGGCTAGCGTTTAAACTT
ACCACCATGCTGCAGAACGAGCTTGCTCTTAAGTTGGCTGGACTTGATATTAACAAGACTGGAGGTTCTG
ACGTCGGCCGCAAGCTGATCATCGATCAGAACGTTTTTATCGAGGGTACGCTGCCGATGGGTGTCGTCCG
CCCGCTGACTGAAGTCGAGATGGACCATTACCGCGAGCCGTTCCTGAATCCTGTTGACCGCGAGCCACTG
TGGCGCTTCCCAAACGAGCTGCCAATCGCCGGTGAGCCAGCGAACATCGTCGCGCTGGTCGAAGAATACA
TGGACTGGCTGCACCAGTCCCCTGTCCCGAAGCTGCTGTTCTGGGGCACCCCAGGCGTTCTGATCCCACC
GGCCGAAGCCGCTCGCCTGGCCAAAAGCCTGCCTAACTGCAAGGCTGTGGACATCGGCCCGGGTCTGAAT
CTGCTGCAAGAAGACAACCCGGACCTGATCGGCAGCGAGATCGCGCGCTGGCTGTCTACTCTGGAGATTG
GTGGCACCGGTGGCTCTGGCGGTACCGGTGGCTCTGGCGGTTCTATCGGTACTGGCTTTCCATTCGACCC
CCATTATGTGGAAGTCCTGGGCGAGCGCATGCACTACGTCGATGTTGGTCCGCGCGATGGCACCCCTGTG
CTGTTCCTGCACGGTAACCCGACCTCCTCCTACGTGTGGCGCAACATCATCCCGCATGTTGCACCGACCC
ATCGCTGCATTGCTCCAGACCTGATCGGTATGGGCAAATCCGACAAACCAGACCTGGGTTATTTCTTCGA
CGACCACGTCCGCTTCATGGATGCCTTCATCGAAGCCCTGGGTCTGGAAGAGGTCGTCCTGGTCATTCAC
GACTGGGGCTCCGCTCTGGGTTTCCACTGGGCCAAGCGCAATCCAGAGCGCGTCAAAGGTATTGCATTTA
TGGAGTTCATCCGCCCTATCCCGACCTGGGACGAATGGGCTCCGGGTTCTATGCGTAGAGTAGCGACGCT
GGTAGATTTACCTCCTCCTCCGCCACCGCCACCACCGCCGCCGCCGCCACCACCACCTCCTCCGCCTCCT
CCACCACCACCGCCACCGCCTCCACCACCTGGCGGCAGCGCCTGTGACTATCATTTAGGAAACATTTCAA
GACTGTCAAATAAGCATTTCCAAATACTACTAGGAGAAGACGGTAACCTTTTATTGAATGACATTTCCAC
TAATGGGACCTGGTTAAATGGGCAAAAAGTCGAGAAGAACAGCTATCAGTTACTGTCTCAAGGTGATGAA
ATAACCGTTGGTGTAGGCGTGGAATCAGATATTTTATCTCTGGTCATTTTCATAAACGACAAATTTAAGC
AGTGCCTCGAGCAGAACAAAGTTGATCGCGGTGGCGGTATGCATAAGTTTTCTCAAGAACAGATCGGCGA
AAACATTGTGTGCAGGGTCATTTGTACCACGGGTCAAATTCCCATCCGAGATTTGTCAGCTGATATTTCA
CAAGTGCTTAAGGAAAAACGATCCATAAAGAAAGTTTGGACATTTGGTAGAAACCCAGGTTCTGCCAAGG
AGACCTTCCAGGCCTTCCGCAGCGGAGGTTCTATGGTGAGCAAGGGCGAGGAGCTGTTCACCGGGGTGGT
GCCCATCCTGGTCGAGCTGGACGGCGACGTAAACGGCCACAAGTTCAGCGTGTCCGGCGAGGGCGAGGGC
GATGCCACCTACGGCAAGCTGACCCTGAAGTTCATCTGCACCACCGGCAAGCTGCCCGTGCCCTGGCCCA
CCCTCGTGACCACCCTGACCTACGGCGTGCAGTGCTTCAGCCGCTACCCCGACCACATGAAGCAGCACGA
CTTCTTCAAGTCCGCCATGCCCGAAGGCTACGTCCAGGAGCGCACCATCTTCTTCAAGGACGACGGCAAC
TACAAGACCCGCGCCGAGGTGAAGTTCGAGGGCGACACCCTGGTGAACCGCATCGAGCTGAAGGGCATCG
ACTTCAAGGAGGACGGCAACATCCTGGGGCACAAGCTGGAGTACAACTACAACAGCCACAACGTCTATAT
CATGGCCGACAAGCAGAAGAACGGCATCAAGGTGAACTTCAAGATCCGCCACAACATCGAGGACGGCAGC
GTGCAGCTCGCCGACCACTACCAGCAGAACACCCCCATCGGCGACGGCCCCGTGCTGCTGCCCGACAACC
ACTACCTGAGCACCCAGTCCAAACTGAGCAAAGACCCCAACGAGAAGCGCGATCACATGGTCCTGCTGGA
GTTCGTGACCGCCGCCGGGATCACTCTCGGCATGGACGAGCTGTACAAGTAATCTAGAGGGCCCGTTTAA
ACCCGCTGATCAGCCTCGACTGTGCCTTCTAGTTGCCAGCCATCTGTTGTTTGCCCCTCCCCCGTGCCTT
CCTTGACCCTGGAAGGTGCCACTCCCACTGTCCTTTCCTAATAAAATGAGGAAATTGCATCGCATTGTCT
GAGTAGGTGTCATTCTATTCTGGGGGGTGGGGTGGGGCAGGACAGCAAGGGGGAGGATTGGGAAGACAAT
AGCAGGCATGCTGGGGATGCGGTGGGCTCTATGGCTTCTGAGGCGGAAAGAACCAGCTGGGGCTCTAGGG
GGTATCCCC
[124 nt withheld, positions 3510-3633]
C
[91 nt withheld, positions 3635-3725]
AGGGTGATGGTTCACGTACCTAGAAGTTCCTATTCCGAAGTTCCTATTCTCTAGAAAGTATAGGAACTTC
CTTGGCCAAAAAGCCTGAACTCACCGCGACGTCTGTCGAGAAGTTTCTGATCGAAAAGTTCGACAGCGTC
TCCGACCTGATGCAGCTCTCGGAGGGCGAAGAATCTCGTGCTTTCAGCTTCGATGTAGGAGGGCGTGGAT
ATGTCCTGCGGGTAAATAGCTGCGCCGATGGTTTCTACAAAGATCGTTATGTTTATCGGCACTTTGCATC
GGCCGCGCTCCCGATTCCGGAAGTGCTTGACATTGGGGAATTCAGCGAGAGCCTGACCTATTGCATCTCC
CGCCGTGCACAGGGTGTCACGTTGCAAGACCTGCCTGAAACCGAACTGCCCGCTGTTCTGCAGCCGGTCG
CGGAGGCCATGGATGCGATCGCTGCGGCCGATCTTAGCCAGACGAGCGGGTTCGGCCCATTCGGACCGCA
AGGAATCGGTCAATACACTACATGGCGTGATTTCATATGCGCGATTGCTGATCCCCATGTGTATCACTGG
CAAACTGTGATGGACGACACCGTCAGTGCGTCCGTCGCGCAGGCTCTCGATGAGCTGATGCTTTGGGCCG
AGGACTGCCCCGAAGTCCGGCACCTCGTGCACGCGGATTTCGGCTCCAACAATGTCCTGACGGACAATGG
CCGCATAACAGCGGTCATTGACTGGAGCGAGGCGATGTTCGGGGATTCCCAATACGAGGTCGCCAACATC
TTCTTCTGGAGGCCGTGGTTGGCTTGTATGGAGCAGCAGACGCGCTACTTCGAGCGGAGGCATCCGGAGC
TTGCAGGATCGCCGCGGCTCCGGGCGTATATGCTCCGCATTGGTCTTGACCAACTCTATCAGAGCTTGGT
TGACGGCAATTTCGATGATGCAGCTTGGGCGCAGGGTCGATGCGACGCAATCGTCCGATCCGGAGCCGGG
ACTGTCGGGCGTACACAAATCGCCCGCAGAAGCGCGGCCGTCTGGACCGATGGCTGTGTAGAAGTACTCG
CCGATAGTGGAAACCGACGCCCCAGCACTCGTCCGAGGGCAAAGGAATAGCACGTACTACGAGATTTCGA
TTCCACCGCCGCCTTCTATGAAAGGTTGGGCTTCGGAATCGTTTTCCGGGACGCCGGCTGGATGATCCTC
CAGCGCGGGGATCTCATGCTGGAGTTCTTCGCCCACCCCAACTTGTTTATTGCAGCTTATAATGGTTACA
AATAAAGCAATAGCATCACAAATTTCACAAATAAAGCATTTTTTTCACTGCATTCTAGTTGTGGTTTGTC
CAAACTCATCAATGTATCTTATCATGTCTGTATACCGTCGACCTCTAGCTAGAGCTTGGCGTAATCATGG
TCATAGCTGTTTCCTGTGTGAAATTGTTATCCGCTCACAATTCCACACAACATACGAGCCGGAAGCATAA
AGTGTAAAGCCTGGGGTGCCTAATGAGTGAGCTAACTCACATTAATTGCGTTGCGCTCACTGCCCGCTTT
CCAGTCGGGAAACCTGTCGTGCCAGCTGCATTAATGAATCGGCCAACGCGCGGGGAGAGGCGGTTTGCGT
ATTGGGCGCTCTTCCGCTTCCTCGCTCACTGACTCGCTGCGCTCGGTCGTTCGGCTGCGGCGAGCGGTAT
CAGCTCACTCAAAGGCGGTAATACGGTTATCCACAGAATCAGGGGATAACGCAGGAAAGAACATGTGAGC
AAAAGGCCAGCAAAAGGCCAGGAACCGTAAAAAGGCCGCGTTGCTGGCGTTTTTCCATAGGCTCCGCCCC
CCCTGACGAGCATCACAAAAATCGACGCTCAAGTCAGAGGTGGCGAAACCCGACAGGACTATAAAGATAC
CAGGCGTTTCCCCCTGGAAGCTCCCTCGTGCGCTCTCCTGTTCCGACCCTGCCGCTTACCGGATACCTGT
CCGCCTTTCTCCCTTCGGGAAGCGTGGCGCTTTCTCATAGCTCACGCTGTAGGTATCTCAGTTCGGTGTA
GGTCGTTCGCTCCAAGCTGGGCTGTGTGCACGAACCCCCCGTTCAGCCCGACCGCTGCGCCTTATCCGGT
AACTATCGTCTTGAGTCCAACCCGGTAAGACACGACTTATCGCCACTGGCAGCAGCCACTGGTAACAGGA
TTAGCAGAGCGAGGTATGTAGGCGGTGCTACAGAGTTCTTGAAGTGGTGGCCTAACTACGGCTACACTAG
AAGAACAGTATTTGGTATCTGCGCTCTGCTGAAGCCAGTTACCTTCGGAAAAAGAGTTGGTAGCTCTTGA
TCCGGCAAACAAACCACCGCTGGTAGCGGTGGTTTTTTTGTTTGCAAGCAGCAGATTACGCGCAGAAAAA
AAGGATCTCAAGAAGATCCTTTGATCTTTTCTACGGGGTCTGACGCTCAGTGGAACGAAAACTCACGTTA
AGGGATTTTGGTCATGAGATTATCAAAAAGGATCTTCACCTAGATCCTTTTAAATTAAAAATGAAGTTTT
AAATCAATCTAAAGTATATATGAGTAAACTTGGTCTGACAGTTACCAATGCTTAATCAGTGAGGCACCTA
TCTCAGCGATCTGTCTATTTCGTTCATCCATAGTTGCCTGACTCCCCGTCGTGTAGATAACTACGATACG
GGAGGGCTTACCATCTGGCCCCAGTGCTGCAATGATACCGCGAGACCCACGCTCACCGGCTCCAGATTTA
TCAGCAATAAACCAGCCAGCCGGAAGGGCCGAGCGCAGAAGTGGTCCTGCAACTTTATCCGCCTCCATCC
AGTCTATTAATTGTTGCCGGGAAGCTAGAGTAAGTAGTTCGCCAGTTAATAGTTTGCGCAACGTTGTTGC
CATTGCTACAGGCATCGTGGTGTCACGCTCGTCGTTTGGTATGGCTTCATTCAGCTCCGGTTCCCAACGA
TCAAGGCGAGTTACATGATCCCCTATGTTGTGCAAAAAAGCGGTTAGCTCCTTCGGTCCTCCGATCGTTG
TCAGAAGTAAGTTGGCCGCAGTGTTATCACTCATGGTTATGGCAGCACTGCATAATTCTCTTACTGTCAT
GCCATCCGTAAGATGCTTTTCTGTGACTGGTGAGTACTCAACCAAGTCATTCTGAGAATAGTGTATGCGG
CGACCGAGTTGCTCTTGCCCGGCGTCAATACGGGATAATACCGCGCCACATAGCAGAACTTTAAAAGTGC
TCATCATTGGAAAACGTTCTTCGGGGCGAAAACTCTCAAGGATCTTACCGCTGTTGAGATCCAGTTCGAT
GTAACCCACTCGTGCACCCAACTGATCTTCAGCATCTTTTACTTTCACCAGCGTTTCTGGGTGAGCAAAA
ACAGGAAGGCAAAATGCCGCAAAAAAGGGAATAAGGGCGACACGGAAATGTTGAATACTCATACTCTTCC
TTTTTCAATATTATTGAAGCATTTATCAGGGTTATTGTCTCATGAGCGGATACATATTTGAATGTATTTA
GAAAAATAAACAAATAGGGGTTCCGCGCACATTTCCCCGAAAAGTGCCACCTGACGTC
